Addgene plasmid #215713: Ecoli cpGFP
Purpose: Expresses cpGFP in Ecoli
Depositing lab: Katharine Diehl. Depositing organization: University of Utah. Publication: A genetically encoded fluorescent biosensor for visualization of acetyl-CoA in live cells. Smith JJ, Valentino TR, Ablicki AH, Banerjee R, Colligan AR, Eckert DM, Desjardins GA, Diehl KL. Cell Chem Biol. 2025 Jan 21:S2451-9456(25)00002-9. doi: 10.1016/j.chembiol.2025.01.002. PubMed 39874963.
Backbone
  Vector backbone: pET28
  Backbone size w/o insert (bp): 5300
  Total vector size (bp): 6400
  Vector type: Bacterial Expression
Growth in bacteria
  Bacterial resistance: Kanamycin, 50 μg/mL
  Growth temperature: 37°C
  Growth strain: DH5alpha
  Copy number: Low Copy
Gene/Insert
  Gene/Insert name: cpGFP (alt name: circularly permuted green fluorescent protein)
  Species: A. victoria
  Insert size (bp): 765
  Mutation: circularly permuted GFP
  Promoter: T7
  Tag / fusion protein: 6xHis (N terminal on insert)
  Cloning method: Gibson Cloning
  Sequencing primers: 5′ T7; 3′ T7 term
Resource information
  A portion of this plasmid was derived from a plasmid made by: The cpGFP gene was cloned from Addgene plasmid #64854 (Jin Zhang).
Terms and licenses: Academic/Nonprofit Terms; Industry Terms: Not Available to Industry
Depositor comments: Please visit https://doi.org/10.1101/2023.12.31.573774 for bioRxiv preprint.
How to cite: Ecoli cpGFP was a gift from Katharine Diehl (Addgene plasmid # 215713 ; http://n2t.net/addgene:215713 ; RRID:Addgene_215713)
