[The description below was written by a language model from this plasmid's Addgene catalogue record and pLannotate feature annotations shown in this document.]
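Description:
Ecoli cpGFP is a pET28-based bacterial expression plasmid that produces circularly permuted green fluorescent protein (cpGFP, derived from Aequorea victoria GFP) in E. coli. It is selected with kanamycin through an aph(3')-Ia (KanR) cassette. It replicates from a ColE1/pBR322-type origin accompanied by the bom region and the rop gene, consistent with its catalogue listing as low copy. An f1 phage origin is also present. The short tetracycline-resistance fragments, the CAP binding site and a predicted E. coli ORF appear to be leftover backbone sequence rather than functional parts.

The roughly 765 bp cpGFP coding sequence, inserted by Gibson cloning, lies downstream of a T7 promoter with an adjacent lac operator and the T7 gene 10 ribosome binding site, and is followed by the T7 terminator. The plasmid-borne lacI gene supplies lac repressor. Transcription therefore requires a host that provides T7 RNA polymerase and is held off until relieved by IPTG or lactose. The catalogue describes an N-terminal 6xHis tag on the insert. The feature table instead annotates a His-tag fragment just downstream of the fluorescent protein ORF, which is probably the backbone's C-terminal His sequence; whether it is translated cannot be determined from the record. About 50 bp of unannotated sequence between the RBS and the ORF could hold the N-terminal tag. The sequenced record is 6,036 nt, somewhat shorter than the 6,400 bp total listed.

The plasmid was deposited with work on a genetically encoded fluorescent acetyl-CoA biosensor. Its likely role is recombinant production and affinity purification of cpGFP alone, though the record does not spell out how it was used in that study.
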