Features (pLannotate 1.2.2; 19 found; start..end, strand, type, name):
     13..441     +  rep_origin     f1 ori (sequence partly withheld): f1 bacteriophage origin of replication; arrow indicates direction of (+) strand synthesis
    494..551     +  promoter       AmpR promoter (fragment): bla
    560..1375    -  CDS            KanR: aminoglycoside phosphotransferase; aph(3')-Ia; confers resistance to kanamycin in bacteria or G418 (Geneticin®) in eukaryotes
   1497..2085    +  rep_origin     ori: high-copy-number ColE1/pMB1/pBR322/pUC origin of replication
   2271..2410    -  misc_feature   bom: basis of mobility region from pBR322
   2512..2703    -  CDS            rop: Rop protein, which maintains plasmids at low copy number; rop
   2720..3100    +  CDS            YPB1_ECOLX: Protein predicted: Swiss-Prot protein existence level 4. From Escherichia coli.
   3172..3463    -  CDS            TcR (fragment): tetracycline efflux protein; tet; confers resistance to tetracycline
   3478..3499    -  protein_bind   CAP binding site: CAP binding activates transcription in the presence of cAMP. E. coli catabolite activator protein
   3512..4594    -  CDS            lacI: lac repressor; lacI; The lac repressor binds to the lac operator to inhibit transcription in E. coli. This inhibition can be relieved by adding lactose or isopropyl-β-D-thiogalactopyranoside (IPTG).
   4595..4672    -  promoter       lacI promoter: lacI
   4680..4959    -  CDS            TcR (fragment): tetracycline efflux protein; tet; confers resistance to tetracycline
   4985..5003    +  promoter       T7 promoter: promoter for bacteriophage T7 RNA polymerase
   5004..5028    +  protein_bind   lac operator: The lac repressor binds to the lac operator to inhibit transcription in E. coli. This inhibition can be relieved by adding lactose or isopropyl-β-D-thiogalactopyranoside (IPTG). lac repressor encoded by lacI
   5043..5065    +  RBS            RBS: efficient ribosome binding site from bacteriophage T7 gene 10 (Olins and Rangwala, 1989)
   5115..5837    +  CDS            cEGFP: cEGFP is a basic (constitutively fluorescent) green fluorescent protein published in 2008, derived from Aequorea victoria.
   5881..5898    +  CDS            9xHis (fragment): 9xHis affinity tag
   5908..5957    +  CDS            SET1 (fragment): solubility-enhancement tag derived from T7 phage gene 10B
   5965..6012    +  terminator     T7 terminator: transcription terminator for bacteriophage T7 RNA polymerase
>Addgene plasmid #215713 | Ecoli cpGFP | addgene full sequence | sequence record 430923 | Addgene NGS Result
TTGGCGAATGGG
[124 nt withheld, positions 13-136]
C
[91 nt withheld, positions 138-228]
A
[49 nt withheld, positions 230-278]
CCTTTGACGTTGGAGTCCACGTTCTTT
[37 nt withheld, positions 306-342]
ACCCTATCTCGGTCTATTCTTTTGATTTATAAGGGATTTTGCCGATTTCGGCCTATTGGTTAAAAAATGA
GCTGATTTAACAAAAATTTAACGCGAATTTTAACAAAATATTAACGCTTACAATTTAGGTGGCACTTTTC
GGGGAAATGTGCGCGGAACCCCTATTTGTTTATTTTTCTAAATACATTCAAATATGTATCCGCTCATGAA
TTAATTCTTAGAAAAACTCATCGAGCATCAAATGAAACTGCAATTTATTCATATCAGGATTATCAATACC
ATATTTTTGAAAAAGCCGTTTCTGTAATGAAGGAGAAAACTCACCGAGGCAGTTCCATAGGATGGCAAGA
TCCTGGTATCGGTCTGCGATTCCGACTCGTCCAACATCAATACAACCTATTAATTTCCCCTCGTCAAAAA
TAAGGTTATCAAGTGAGAAATCACCATGAGTGACGACTGAATCCGGTGAGAATGGCAAAAGTTTATGCAT
TTCTTTCCAGACTTGTTCAACAGGCCAGCCATTACGCTCGTCATCAAAATCACTCGCATCAACCAAACCG
TTATTCATTCGTGATTGCGCCTGAGCGAGACGAAATACGCGATCGCTGTTAAAAGGACAATTACAAACAG
GAATCGAATGCAACCGGCGCAGGAACACTGCCAGCGCATCAACAATATTTTCACCTGAATCAGGATATTC
TTCTAATACCTGGAATGCTGTTTTCCCGGGGATCGCAGTGGTGAGTAACCATGCATCATCAGGAGTACGG
ATAAAATGCTTGATGGTCGGAAGAGGCATAAATTCCGTCAGCCAGTTTAGTCTGACCATCTCATCTGTAA
CATCATTGGCAACGCTACCTTTGCCATGTTTCAGAAACAACTCTGGCGCATCGGGCTTCCCATACAATCG
ATAGATTGTCGCACCTGATTGCCCGACATTATCGCGAGCCCATTTATACCCATATAAATCAGCATCCATG
TTGGAATTTAATCGCGGCCTAGAGCAAGACGTTTCCCGTTGAATATGGCTCATAACACCCCTTGTATTAC
TGTTTATGTAAGCAGACAGTTTTATTGTTCATGACCAAAATCCCTTAACGTGAGTTTTCGTTCCACTGAG
CGTCAGACCCCGTAGAAAAGATCAAAGGATCTTCTTGAGATCCTTTTTTTCTGCGCGTAATCTGCTGCTT
GCAAACAAAAAAACCACCGCTACCAGCGGTGGTTTGTTTGCCGGATCAAGAGCTACCAACTCTTTTTCCG
AAGGTAACTGGCTTCAGCAGAGCGCAGATACCAAATACTGTCCTTCTAGTGTAGCCGTAGTTAGGCCACC
ACTTCAAGAACTCTGTAGCACCGCCTACATACCTCGCTCTGCTAATCCTGTTACCAGTGGCTGCTGCCAG
TGGCGATAAGTCGTGTCTTACCGGGTTGGACTCAAGACGATAGTTACCGGATAAGGCGCAGCGGTCGGGC
TGAACGGGGGGTTCGTGCACACAGCCCAGCTTGGAGCGAACGACCTACACCGAACTGAGATACCTACAGC
GTGAGCTATGAGAAAGCGCCACGCTTCCCGAAGGGAGAAAGGCGGACAGGTATCCGGTAAGCGGCAGGGT
CGGAACAGGAGAGCGCACGAGGGAGCTTCCAGGGGGAAACGCCTGGTATCTTTATAGTCCTGTCGGGTTT
CGCCACCTCTGACTTGAGCGTCGATTTTTGTGATGCTCGTCAGGGGGGCGGAGCCTATGGAAAAACGCCA
GCAACGCGGCCTTTTTACGGTTCCTGGCCTTTTGCTGGCCTTTTGCTCACATGTTCTTTCCTGCGTTATC
CCCTGATTCTGTGGATAACCGTATTACCGCCTTTGAGTGAGCTGATACCGCTCGCCGCAGCCGAACGACC
GAGCGCAGCGAGTCAGTGAGCGAGGAAGCGGAAGAGCGCCTGATGCGGTATTTTCTCCTTACGCATCTGT
GCGGTATTTCACACCGCAATGGTGCACTCTCAGTACAATCTGCTCTGATGCCGCATAGTTAAGCCAGTAT
ACACTCCGCTATCGCTACGTGACTGGGTCATGGCTGCGCCCCGACACCCGCCAACACCCGCTGACGCGCC
CTGACGGGCTTGTCTGCTCCCGGCATCCGCTTACAGACAAGCTGTGACCGTCTCCGGGAGCTGCATGTGT
CAGAGGTTTTCACCGTCATCACCGAAACGCGCGAGGCAGCTGCGGTAAAGCTCATCAGCGTGGTCGTGAA
GCGATTCACAGATGTCTGCCTGTTCATCCGCGTCCAGCTCGTTGAGTTTCTCCAGAAGCGTTAATGTCTG
GCTTCTGATAAAGCGGGCCATGTTAAGGGCGGTTTTTTCCTGTTTGGTCACTGATGCCTCCGTGTAAGGG
GGATTTCTGTTCATGGGGGTAATGATACCGATGAAACGAGAGAGGATGCTCACGATACGGGTTACTGATG
ATGAACATGCCCGGTTACTGGAACGTTGTGAGGGTAAACAACTGGCGGTATGGATGCGGCGGGACCAGAG
AAAAATCACTCAGGGTCAATGCCAGCGCTTCGTTAATACAGATGTAGGTGTTCCACAGGGTAGCCAGCAG
CATCCTGCGATGCAGATCCGGAACATAATGGTGCAGGGCGCTGACTTCCGCGTTTCCAGACTTTACGAAA
CACGGAAACCGAAGACCATTCATGTTGTTGCTCAGGTCGCAGACGTTTTGCAGCAGCAGTCGCTTCACGT
TCGCTCGCGTATCGGTGATTCATTCTGCTAACCAGTAAGGCAACCCCGCCAGCCTAGCCGGGTCCTCAAC
GACAGGAGCACGATCATGCGCACCCGTGGGGCCGCCATGCCGGCGATAATGGCCTGCTTCTCGCCGAAAC
GTTTGGTGGCGGGACCAGTGACGAAGGCTTGAGCGAGGGCGTGCAAGATTCCGAATACCGCAAGCGACAG
GCCGATCATCGTCGCGCTCCAGCGAAAGCGGTCCTCGCCGAAAATGACCCAGAGCGCTGCCGGCACCTGT
CCTACGAGTTGCATGATAAAGAAGACAGTCATAAGTGCGGCGACGATAGTCATGCCCCGCGCCCACCGGA
AGGAGCTGACTGGGTTGAAGGCTCTCAAGGGCATCGGTCGAGATCCCGGTGCCTAATGAGTGAGCTAACT
TACATTAATTGCGTTGCGCTCACTGCCCGCTTTCCAGTCGGGAAACCTGTCGTGCCAGCTGCATTAATGA
ATCGGCCAACGCGCGGGGAGAGGCGGTTTGCGTATTGGGCGCCAGGGTGGTTTTTCTTTTCACCAGTGAG
ACGGGCAACAGCTGATTGCCCTTCACCGCCTGGCCCTGAGAGAGTTGCAGCAAGCGGTCCACGCTGGTTT
GCCCCAGCAGGCGAAAATCCTGTTTGATGGTGGTTAACGGCGGGATATAACATGAGCTGTCTTCGGTATC
GTCGTATCCCACTACCGAGATGTCCGCACCAACGCGCAGCCCGGACTCGGTAATGGCGCGCATTGCGCCC
AGCGCCATCTGATCGTTGGCAACCAGCATCGCAGTGGGAACGATGCCCTCATTCAGCATTTGCATGGTTT
GTTGAAAACCGGACATGGCACTCCAGTCGCCTTCCCGTTCCGCTATCGGCTGAATTTGATTGCGAGTGAG
ATATTTATGCCAGCCAGCCAGACGCAGACGCGCCGAGACAGAACTTAATGGGCCCGCTAACAGCGCGATT
TGCTGGTGACCCAATGCGACCAGATGCTCCACGCCCAGTCGCGTACCGTCTTCATGGGAGAAAATAATAC
TGTTGATGGGTGTCTGGTCAGAGACATCAAGAAATAACGCCGGAACATTAGTGCAGGCAGCTTCCACAGC
AATGGCATCCTGGTCATCCAGCGGATAGTTAATGATCAGCCCACTGACGCGTTGCGCGAGAAGATTGTGC
ACCGCCGCTTTACAGGCTTCGACGCCGCTTCGTTCTACCATCGACACCACCACGCTGGCACCCAGTTGAT
CGGCGCGAGATTTAATCGCCGCGACAATTTGCGACGGCGCGTGCAGGGCCAGACTGGAGGTGGCAACGCC
AATCAGCAACGACTGTTTGCCCGCCAGTTGTTGTGCCACGCGGTTGGGAATGTAATTCAGCTCCGCCATC
GCCGCTTCCACTTTTTCCCGCGTTTTCGCAGAAACGTGGCTGGCCTGGTTCACCACGCGGGAAACGGTCT
GATAAGAGACACCGGCATACTCTGCGACATCGTATAACGTTACTGGTTTCACATTCACCACCCTGAATTG
ACTCTCTTCCGGGCGCTATCATGCCATACCGCGAAAGGTTTTGCGCCATTCGATGGTGTCCGGGATCTCG
ACGCTCTCCCTTATGCGACTCCTGCATTAGGAAGCAGCCCAGTAGTAGGTTGAGGCCGTTGAGCACCGCC
GCCGCAAGGAATGGTGCATGCAAGGAGATGGCGCCCAACAGTCCCCCGGCCACGGGGCCTGCCACCATAC
CCACGCCGAAACAAGCGCTCATGAGCCCGAAGTGGCGAGCCCGATCTTCCCCATCGGTGATGTCGGCGAT
ATAGGCGCCAGCAACCGCACCTGTGGCGCCGGTGATGCCGGCCACGATGCGTCCGGCGTAGAGGATCGAG
ATCGATCTCGATCCCGCGAAATTAATACGACTCACTATAGGGGAATTGTGAGCGGATAACAATTCCCCTC
TAGAAATAATTTTGTTTAACTTTAAGAAGGAGATATACATATGCACCACCACCATCATCATGAAAACTTG
TACTTCCAAAGCAACGTCTATATCAAGGCCGACAAGCAGAAGAACGGCATCAAGGCGAACTTCAAGATCC
GCCACAACATCGAGGACGGCGGCGTGCAGCTCGCCTACCACTACCAGCAGAACACCCCCATCGGCGACGG
CCCCGTGCTGCTGCCCGACAACCACTACCTGAGCGTGCAGTCCAAACTTTCGAAAGACCCCAACGAGAAG
CGCGATCACATGGTCCTGCTGGAGTTCGTGACCGCCGCCGGGATCACTCTCGGCATGGACGAGCTGTACA
AGGGCGGTACCGGAGGGAGCATGGTGAGCAAGGGCGAGGAGCTGTTCACCGGGGTGGTGCCCATCCTGGT
CGAGCTGGACGGCGACGTAAACGGCCACAAGTTCAGCGTGTCCGGCGAGGGTGAGGGCGATGCCACCTAC
GGCAAGCTGACCCTGAAGTTCATCTGCACCACCGGCAAGCTGCCCGTGCCCTGGCCCACCCTCGTGACCA
CCCTGACCTACGGCGTGCAGTGCTTCAGCCGCTACCCCGACCACATGAAGCAGCACGACTTCTTCAAGTC
CGCCATGCCCGAAGGCTACATCCAGGAGCGCACCATCTTCTTCAAGGACGACGGCAACTACAAGACCCGC
GCCGAGGTGAAGTTCGAGGGCGACACCCTGGTGAACCGCATCGAGCTGAAGGGCATCGACTTCAAGGAGG
ACGGCAACATCCTGGGGCACAAGCTGGAGTACAACTAGGAATTCGAGCTCCGTCGACAAGCTTGCGGCCG
CACTCGAGCACCACCACCACCACCACTGAGATCCGGCTGCTAACAAAGCCCGAAAGGAAGCTGAGTTGGC
TGCTGCCACCGCTGAGCAATAACTAGCATAACCCCTTGGGGCCTCTAAACGGGTCTTGAGGGGTTTTTTG
CTGAAAGGAGGAACTATATCCGGA
